Addgene plasmid #49172: pOPINE GFP nanobody
Purpose: Bacterial expression of GFP nano body
Depositing lab: Brett Collins. Depositing organization: University of Queensland, Institute for Molecular Bioscience. Publication: Structural and thermodynamic analysis of the GFP:GFP-nanobody complex. Kubala MH, Kovtun O, Alexandrov K, Collins BM. Protein Sci. 2010 Dec;19(12):2389-401. doi: 10.1002/pro.519. PubMed 20945358.
Backbone
  Vector backbone: pOPINE2
  Vector type: Mammalian Expression, Bacterial Expression
Growth in bacteria
  Bacterial resistance: Ampicillin, 100 μg/mL
  Growth temperature: 37°C
  Growth strain: DH5alpha
  Copy number: High Copy
Gene/Insert
  Gene/Insert name: GFP nanobody (alt name: abGFP4 PMID 16095608)
  Promoter: T7
  Tag / fusion protein: HHHHHH (C terminal on insert)
  Cloning method: Restriction Enzyme; 5′ cloning site NcoI (unknown if destroyed); 3′ cloning site PmeI (unknown if destroyed)
  Sequencing primers: 5′ T7 forward; 3′ T7 reverse
Terms and licenses: Academic/Nonprofit Terms; Industry Terms: Not Available to Industry
How to cite: pOPINE GFP nanobody was a gift from Brett Collins (Addgene plasmid # 49172 ; http://n2t.net/addgene:49172 ; RRID:Addgene_49172)
