[The description below was written by a language model from this plasmid's Addgene catalogue record.]
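Description:
pOPINE GFP nanobody is an expression plasmid built on the pOPINE2 backbone and intended for producing a GFP-binding nanobody in bacteria. The repository lists the vector type as both bacterial and mammalian expression, which reflects the backbone's classification, but the stated purpose and the recorded promoter point to bacterial production. It is maintained in standard E. coli cloning strains as a high-copy plasmid under ampicillin selection. No feature table accompanies the record, so the origin of replication and any additional backbone regulatory elements are not specified.

The insert encodes the GFP nanobody, also recorded under the alternative name abGFP4. A nanobody is the isolated single variable domain of a camelid heavy-chain-only antibody, a small, typically stable and soluble binding module; this one recognises green fluorescent protein. The coding sequence was placed between NcoI and PmeI sites by restriction cloning (whether those sites survive is not recorded) and is transcribed from a T7 promoter, so expression requires a host that supplies T7 RNA polymerase. A hexahistidine tag is fused to the C terminus of the nanobody, allowing purification by immobilised metal affinity chromatography and detection with anti-His reagents.

The construct is associated with structural and thermodynamic work on the GFP:GFP-nanobody complex, consistent with its use to generate purified recombinant nanobody for biophysical and crystallographic studies. Purified protein of this type is also commonly used as an affinity reagent for capturing or detecting GFP-tagged proteins, although the record itself states only bacterial expression as the purpose.
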