>Addgene plasmid #49172 | pOPINE GFP nanobody | addgene partial sequence | sequence record 73852 | T7 5'-TAATACGACTCACTATAGGG-3'
GGAGTTAATCCGGGACCTTTAATTCAACCCAACACAATATATTATAGTTAAATAAGAATTATTATCAAAT
CATTTGTATATTAATTAAAATACTATACTGTAAATTACATTTTATTTACAATCAAAGGAGATATACCATG
CAGGTTCAACTGGTGGAAAGCGGCGGTGCTCTGGTACAACCGGGCGGTAGTCTGCGCCTGAGCTGTGCCG
CAAGCGGTTTCCCAGTCAACCGCTACTCTATGCGTTGGTATCGCCAGGCGCCTGGTAAAGAACGTGAATG
GGTTGCCGGCATGAGCAGTGCGGGCGATCGTTCTAGTTACGAGGACTCTGTTAAAGGTCGTTTTACAATT
AGCCGTGATGATGCGCGCAATACCGTGTATCTGCAAATGAACAGTCTGAAGCCGGAGGACACCGCAGTAT
ATTATTGCAATGTCAACGTGGGGTTTGAATATTGGGGCCAGGGGACTCAGGTGACGGTGAGCTCTAAACA
TCACCATCACCATCACTAAGTGATTAACCTCAGGTGCAGGCTGCCTATCAGAAGGTGGTGGCTGGTGTGG
CCAATGCCCTGGCTCACAAATACCACTGAGATCGATCTTTTTCCCTCTGCCAAAAATTATGGGGACATCA
TGAAGCCCCTTGAGCATCTGACTTCTGGCTAATAAAGGAAATTTATTTTCATTGCAATAGTGTGTTGGAA
TTTTTTGTGTCTCTCACTCGGAAGGACATATGGGAGGGCAAATCATTTAAAACATCAGAATGAGTATTTG
GTTTAGAGTTTGGCAACATATGCCCATATGTAACTAGCATAACCCCTTGGGGCCTCTAAACGGGTCTTGA
GGGGTTTTTTGCTGAAAGCATGCGGA
