>Addgene plasmid #49172 | pOPINE GFP nanobody | addgene partial sequence | sequence record 159520 | rb_glob_PA_term-R 5'-CCCATATGTCCTTCCGAGTG-3'
AATTCCAACACACTATTGCAATGAAAATAAATTTCCTTTATTAGCCAGAAGTCAGATGCTCAAGGGGCTT
CATGATGTCCCCATAATTTTTGGCAGAGGGAAAAAGATCGATCTCAGTGGTATTTGTGAGCCAGGGCATT
GGCCACACCAGCCACCACCTTCTGATAGGCAGCCTGCACCTGAGGTTAATCACTTAGTGATGGTGATGGT
GATGTTTAGAGCTCACCGTCACCTGAGTCCCCTGGCCCCAATATTCAAACCCCACGTTGACATTGCAATA
ATATACTGCGGTGTCCTCCGGCTTCAGACTGTTCATTTGCAGATACACGGTATTGCGCGCATCATCACGG
CTAATTGTAAAACGACCTTTAACAGAGTCCTCGTAACTAGAACGATCGCCCGCACTGCTCATGCCGGCAA
CCCATTCACGTTCTTTACCAGGCGCCTGGCGATACCAACGCATAGAGTAGCGGTTGACTGGGAAACCGCT
TGCGGCACAGCTCAGGCGCAGACTACCGCCCGGTTGTACCAGAGCACCGCCGCTTTCCACCAGTTGAACC
TGCATGGTATATCTCCTTTGATTGTAAATAAAATGTAATTTACAGTATAGTNTTTTAATTAATATACAAA
TGATTTGATAATAATTCTTATTTAACTATAATATATTGTGTTGGGTTGAATTAAAGGTCCCGGATTAACT
CCGGGGAATTGTTATCCGCTCACAATTCCCCTATAGTGAGTCGTATTAATTTCGGTCCGATCCAATTCTT
TGCCAAAATGATGAGACAGCACAATAACCAGCACGTTGCCCAGGAGCTGTAGGAAAAAGAAGAAGGCATG
AACATGGTTAGCAGAGGCTCTAGAGCCGCCGGTCACACGCCAGAAGCCGAACCCCGCCCTGCCCCGTCCC
C
