LOCUS       Exported 5496 bp ds-DNA circular SYN 12-MAY-2021
DEFINITION  Bacterial expression of GFP nano body.
ACCESSION   .
VERSION     .
KEYWORDS    pOPINE GFP nanobody
SOURCE      synthetic DNA construct
  ORGANISM  synthetic DNA construct
REFERENCE   1 (bases 1 to 5496)
  AUTHORS   Kubala MH, Kovtun O, Alexandrov K, Collins BM
  TITLE     Structural and thermodynamic analysis of the GFP:GFP-nanobody
            complex.
  JOURNAL   Protein Sci. 2010 Dec;19(12):2389-401. doi: 10.1002/pro.519.
  PUBMED    20945358
REFERENCE   2 (bases 1 to 5496)
  AUTHORS   .
  TITLE     Direct Submission
  JOURNAL   Exported May 12, 2021 from SnapGene Server 1.1.58
            http://www.snapgene.com
FEATURES             Location/Qualifiers
     source          1..5496
                     /organism="synthetic DNA construct"
                     /mol_type="other DNA"
     enhancer        1..304
                     /label=CMV enhancer
                     /note="human cytomegalovirus immediate early enhancer"
     promoter        310..587
                     /label=chicken beta-actin promoter
     primer_bind     866..888
                     /label=pCAGGS-5
                     /note="Chimeric intron in CAG promoter, forward primer"
     primer_bind     950..969
                     /label=pCAG-F
                     /note="Rabbit beta-globin intron, for pCAG plasmids,
                     forward primer"
     primer_bind     1011..1030
                     /label=T7
                     /note="T7 promoter, forward primer"
     promoter        1011..1029
                     /label=T7 promoter
                     /note="promoter for bacteriophage T7 RNA polymerase"
     protein_bind    1030..1054
                     /label=lac operator
                     /bound_moiety="lac repressor encoded by lacI"
                     /note="The lac repressor binds to the lac operator to
                     inhibit transcription in E. coli. This inhibition can be
                     relieved by adding lactose or
                     isopropyl-beta-D-thiogalactopyranoside (IPTG)."
     promoter        1070..1179
                     /label=p10 promoter
                     /note="baculovirus promoter for expression in insect cells"
     CDS             1200..1541
                     /codon_start=1
                     /product="GFP-binding fragment of a single-chain camelid
                     antibody (Rothbauer et al., 2008)"
                     /label=GFP nanobody
                     /translation="VQLVESGGALVQPGGSLRLSCAASGFPVNRYSMRWYRQAPGKERE
                     WVAGMSSAGDRSSYEDSVKGRFTISRDDARNTVYLQMNSLKPEDTAVYYCNVNVGFEYW
                     GQGTQVTVSS"
     CDS             1545..1562
                     /codon_start=1
                     /product="6xHis affinity tag"
                     /label=6xHis
                     /translation="HHHHHH"
     primer_bind     complement(1652..1671)
                     /label=Bglob-pA-R
                     /note="Rabbit beta-globin polyA region, reverse primer"
     polyA_signal    1717..1772
                     /label=-beta-globin poly(A) signal
                     /note="rabbit beta-globin polyadenylation signal (Gil and
                     Proudfoot, 1987)"
     primer_bind     complement(1771..1790)
                     /label=rbglobpA-R
                     /note="Rabbit beta-globin polyA, reverse primer. Also
                     called rb-glob-pA-term-R"
     terminator      1860..1907
                     /label=T7 terminator
                     /note="transcription terminator for bacteriophage T7 RNA
                     polymerase"
     misc_recomb     1920..2625
                     /label=baculovirus recombination region (ORF1629)
                     /note="contains part of ORF1629"
     3'UTR           2008..2380
                     /label=polyhedrin 3' UTR
                     /note="3' UTR from the Autographa californica
                     nucleopolyhedrovirus polyhedrin gene (Suzuki et al., 2006)"
     CDS             complement(2037..2625)
                     /codon_start=2
                     /product="baculovirus capsid-associated protein"
                     /label=ORF1629
                     /note="required for viral replication"
                     /translation="IPKSSTTNLIADVLADTINRRRVAMAKSSSEATSNDEGWDDDDNR
                     PNKANTPDVKYVQALFNVFTSSQLYTNDSDERNTKAHNILNDVEPLLQNKTQTNIDKAR
                     LLLQDLASFVALSENPLDSPAIGSEKQPLFETNRNLFYKSIEDLIFKFRYKDAENHLIF
                     ALTYHPKDYKFNELLKYVQQLSVNQQRTESSA"
     protein_bind    2634..2667
                     /label=loxP
                     /bound_moiety="Cre recombinase"
                     /note="Cre-mediated recombination occurs in the 8-bp core
                     sequence (GCATACAT)."
     rep_origin      complement(2835..3422)
                     /direction=LEFT
                     /label=ori
                     /note="high-copy-number ColE1/pMB1/pBR322/pUC origin of
                     replication"
     primer_bind     complement(2914..2933)
                     /label=pBR322ori-F
                     /note="pBR322 origin, forward primer"
     CDS             complement(3435..4295)
                     /codon_start=1
                     /gene="bla"
                     /product="beta-lactamase"
                     /label=AmpR
                     /note="confers resistance to ampicillin, carbenicillin, and
                     related antibiotics"
                     /translation="MSIQHFRVALIPFFAAFCLPVFAHPETLVKVKDAEDQLGARVGYI
                     ELDLNSGKILESFRPEERFPMMSTFKVLLCGAVLSRIDAGQEQLGRRIHYSQNDLVEYS
                     PVTEKHLTDGMTVRELCSAAITMSDNTAANLLLTTIGGPKELTAFLHNMGDHVTRLDRW
                     EPELNEAIPNDERDTTMPVAMATTLRKLLTGELLTLASRQQLIDWMEADKVAGPLLRSA
                     LPAGWFIADKSGAGERGSRGIIAALGPDGKPSRIVVIYTTGSQATMDERNRQIAEIGAS
                     LIKHW"
     primer_bind     4058..4077
                     /label=Amp-R
                     /note="Ampicillin resistance gene, reverse primer"
     misc_recomb     4538..5365
                     /label=baculovirus recombination region (lef2/ORF603)
                     /note="contains ORF603 and part of lef2"
     CDS             4538..4662
                     /codon_start=3
                     /product="baculovirus late expression factor 2"
                     /label=lef2
                     /translation="HLLIKSQDVYKPPNCQKMKTVDKLCPFAGNCKGLNPICNY"
     CDS             complement(4700..5305)
                     /codon_start=1
                     /product="baculovirus ORF603 protein"
                     /label=ORF603
                     /translation="MAVIFNNKQLLADNSIEKGGELFLFNGSYNILESYVNPVLLKNGV
                     IELEEAAYYAGNILYKTDDPKFIDYINLIIKATHSEELPENSTVVNYRKTMRSGTIHPI
                     KKDIYIYDNKKFTLYDRYIYGYDNNYVNFYEEKNEKEKEYEEEDDKASSLCENKIILSQ
                     INCESFENDFKYYLSDYNYAFSIIDNTTNVLVAFGLYR"
ORIGIN
        1 cgttacataa cttacggtaa atggcccgcc tggctgaccg cccaacgacc cccgcccatt
       61 gacgtcaata atgacgtatg ttcccatagt aacgccaata gggactttcc attgacgtca
      121 atgggtggag tatttacggt aaactgccca cttggcagta catcaagtgt atcatatgcc
      181 aagtacgccc cctattgacg tcaatgacgg taaatggccc gcctggcatt atgcccagta
      241 catgacctta tgggactttc ctacttggca gtacatctac gtattagtca tcgctattac
      301 catgcatggt cgaggtgagc cccacgttct gcttcactct ccccatctcc cccccctccc
      361 cacccccaat tttgtattta tttatttttt aattattttg tgcagcgatg ggggcggggg
      421 gggggggggg gcgcgcgccg gggggggggg gggggggsgg ggggsggggs ggggsgaggc
      481 ggagaggtgc ggcggcagcc aatcagagcg gcgcgctccg aaagtttcct tttatggcga
      541 ggcggcggcg gcggcggccc tataaaaagc gaagcgcgcg gcgggcggga gtcgctgcgc
      601 gctgccttcg ccccgtgccc cgctccgccg ccgcctcgcg ccgcccgccc cggctctgac
      661 tgaccgcgtt actcccacag gtgagcgggc gggacggccc ttctccttcg ggctgtaatt
      721 agcgcttggt ttaatgacgg cttgtttctt ttctgtggct gcgtgaaagc cttgaggggc
      781 tccgggaggg ccctttgtgc ggggggagcg gctcggggct gtccgcgggg ggacggctgc
      841 cttcgggggg gacggggcag ggcggggttc ggcttctggc gtgtgaccgg cggctctaga
      901 gcctctgcta accatgttca tgccttcttc tttttcctac agctcctggg caacgtgctg
      961 gttattgtgc tgtctcatca ttttggcaaa gaattggatc ggaccgaaat taatacgact
     1021 cactataggg gaattgtgag cggataacaa ttccccggag ttaatccggg acctttaatt
     1081 caacccaaca caatatatta tagttaaata agaattatta tcaaatcatt tgtatattaa
     1141 ttaaaatact atactgtaaa ttacatttta tttacaatca aaggagatat accatgcagg
     1201 ttcaactggt ggaaagcggc ggtgctctgg tacaaccggg cggtagtctg cgcctgagct
     1261 gtgccgcaag cggtttccca gtcaaccgct actctatgcg ttggtatcgc caggcgcctg
     1321 gtaaagaacg tgaatgggtt gccggcatga gcagtgcggg cgatcgttct agttacgagg
     1381 actctgttaa aggtcgtttt acaattagcc gtgatgatgc gcgcaatacc gtgtatctgc
     1441 aaatgaacag tctgaagccg gaggacaccg cagtatatta ttgcaatgtc aacgtggggt
     1501 ttgaatattg gggccagggg actcaggtga cggtgagctc taaacatcac catcaccatc
     1561 actaagtgat taacctcagg tgcaggctgc ctatcagaag gtggtggctg gtgtggccaa
     1621 tgccctggct cacaaatacc actgagatcg atctttttcc ctctgccaaa aattatgggg
     1681 acatcatgaa gccccttgag catctgactt ctggctaata aaggaaattt attttcattg
     1741 caatagtgtg ttggaatttt ttgtgtctct cactcggaag gacatatggg agggcaaatc
     1801 atttaaaaca tcagaatgag tatttggttt agagtttggc aacatatgcc catatgtaac
     1861 tagcataacc ccttggggcc tctaaacggg tcttgagggg ttttttgctg aaagcatgcg
     1921 gaggaaattc tccttgaagt ttccctggtg ttcaaagtaa aggagtttgc accagacgca
     1981 cctctgttca ctggtccggc gtattaaaac acgatacatt gttattagta catttattaa
     2041 gcgctagatt ctgtgcgttg ttgatttaca gacaattgtt gtacgtattt taataattca
     2101 ttaaatttat aatctttagg gtggtatgtt agagcgaaaa tcaaatgatt ttcagcgtct
     2161 ttatatctga atttaaatat taaatcctca atagatttgt aaaataggtt tcgattagtt
     2221 tcaaacaagg gttgtttttc cgaaccgatg gctggactat ctaatggatt ttcgctcaac
     2281 gccacaaaac ttgccaaatc ttgtagcagc aatctagctt tgtcgatatt cgtttgtgtt
     2341 ttgttttgta ataaaggttc gacgtcgttc aaaatattat gcgcttttgt atttctttca
     2401 tcactgtcgt tagtgtacaa ttgactcgac gtaaacacgt taaatagagc ttggacatat
     2461 ttaacatcgg gcgtgttagc tttattaggc cgattatcgt cgtcgtccca accctcgtcg
     2521 ttagaagttg cttccgaaga cgattttgcc atagccacac gacgcctatt aattgtgtcg
     2581 gctaacacgt ccgcgatcaa atttgtagtt gagctttttg gaattgcgat cgcataactt
     2641 cgtatagcat acattatacg aagttataag ctcggaacgc tgcgctcggt cgttcggctg
     2701 cggcgagcgg tatcagctca ctcaaaggcg gtaatacggt tatccacaga atcaggggat
     2761 aacgcaggaa agaacatgtg agcaaaaggc cagcaaaagg ccaggaaccg taaaaaggcc
     2821 gcgttgctgg cgtttttcca taggctccgc cccctgacga gcatcacaaa aatcgacgct
     2881 caagtcagag gtggcgaaac ccgacaggac tataaagata ccaggcgttt ccccctggaa
     2941 gctccctcgt gcgctctcct gttccgaccc tgccgcttac cggatacctg tccgcctttc
     3001 tcccttcggg aagcgtggcg ctttctcata gctcacgctg taggtatctc agttcggtgt
     3061 aggtcgttcg ctccaagctg ggctgtgtgc acgaaccccc cgttcagccc gaccgctgcg
     3121 ccttatccgg taactatcgt cttgagtcca acccggtaag acacgactta tcgccactgg
     3181 cagcagccac tggtaacagg attagcagag cgaggtatgt aggcggtgct acagagttct
     3241 tgaagtggtg gcctaactac ggctacacta gaagaacagt atttggtatc tgcgctctgc
     3301 tgaagccagt taccttcgga aaaagagttg gtagctcttg atccggcaaa caaaccaccg
     3361 ctggtagcgg tggttttttt gtttgcaagc agcagattac gcgcagaaaa aaaggatctc
     3421 aagaagatcc tttgttacca atgcttaatc agtgaggcac ctatctcagc gatctgtcta
     3481 tttcgttcat ccatagttgc ctgactcccc gtcgtgtaga taactacgat acgggagggc
     3541 ttaccatctg gccccagtgc tgcaatgata ccgcgagacc cacgctcacc ggctccagat
     3601 ttatcagcaa taaaccagcc agccggaagg gccgagcgca gaagtggtcc tgcaacttta
     3661 tccgcctcca tccagtctat taattgttgc cgggaagcta gagtaagtag ttcgccagtt
     3721 aatagtttgc gcaacgttgt tgccattgct acaggcatcg tggtgtcacg ctcgtcgttt
     3781 ggtatggctt cattcagctc cggttcccaa cgatcaaggc gagttacatg atcccccatg
     3841 ttgtgcaaaa aagcggttag ctccttcggt cctccgatcg ttgtcagaag taagttggcc
     3901 gcagtgttat cactcatggt tatggcagca ctgcataatt ctcttactgt catgccatcc
     3961 gtaagatgct tttctgtgac tggtgagtac tcaaccaagt cattctgaga atagtgtatg
     4021 cggcgaccga gttgctcttg cccggcgtca atacgggata ataccgcgcc acatagcaga
     4081 actttaaaag tgctcatcat tggaaaacgt tcttcggggc gaaaactctc aaggatctta
     4141 ccgctgttga gatccagttc gatgtaaccc actcgtgcac ccaactgatc ttcagcatct
     4201 tttactttca ccagcgtttc tgggtgagca aaaacaggaa ggcaaaatgc cgcaaaaaag
     4261 ggaataaggg cgacacggaa atgttgaata ctcatactct tcctttttca atattattga
     4321 agcatttatc agggttattg tctcatgtcc gcgcgtttcc tgcatctttt aatcaaatcc
     4381 caagatgtgt ataaacgcgc cggtatgtac aggaagaggt ttatactaaa ctgttacatt
     4441 gcaaacgtgg tttcgtgtgc caagtgtgaa aaccgatgtt taatcaaggc tctgacgcat
     4501 ttctacaacc acgactccaa gtgtgtgggt gaagtcatgc atcttttaat caaatcccaa
     4561 gatgtgtata aaccaccaaa ctgccaaaaa atgaaaactg tcgacaagct ctgtccgttt
     4621 gctggcaact gcaagggtct caatcctatt tgtaattatt gaataataaa acaattataa
     4681 atgtcaaatt tgttttttat taacgataca aaccaaacgc aacaagaaca tttgtagtat
     4741 tatctataat tgaaaacgcg tagttataat cgctgaggta atatttaaaa tcattttcaa
     4801 atgattcaca gttaatttgc gacaatataa ttttattttc acataaacta gacgccttgt
     4861 cgtcttcttc ttcgtattcc ttctcttttt catttttctc ttcataaaaa ttaacatagt
     4921 tattatcgta tccatatatg tatctatcgt atagagtaaa ttttttgttg tcataaatat
     4981 atatgtcttt tttaatgggg tgtatagtac cgctgcgcat agtttttctg taatttacaa
     5041 cagtgctatt ttctggtagt tcttcggagt gtgttgcttt aattattaaa tttatataat
     5101 caatgaattt gggatcgtcg gttttgtaca atatgttgcc ggcatagtac gcagcttctt
     5161 ctagttcaat tacaccattt tttagcagca ccggattaac ataactttcc aaaatgttgt
     5221 acgaaccgtt aaacaaaaac agttcacctc ccttttctat actattgtct gcgagcagtt
     5281 gtttgttgtt aaaaataaca gccattgtaa tgagacgcac aaactaatat cacaaactgg
     5341 aaatgtctat caatatatag ttgctgatgg ccggccgtaa tgagacgcac aaactaatat
     5401 cacaaactgg aaatgtctat caatatatag ttgctctagt tattaatagt aatcaattac
     5461 ggggtcatta gttcatagcc catatatgga gttccg
//
